>Addgene plasmid #91514 | pHH0103_SORBS3-3/3 | addgene full sequence | sequence record 192416 | Addgene NGS Result
ATCATGACATTAACCTATAAAAATAGGCGTATCACGAGGCCCTTTCGTCTTCAAGAATTCCCGACACCAT
CGAATGGTGCAAAACCTTTCGCGGTATGGCATGATAGCGCCCGGAAGAGAGTCAATTCAGGGTGGTGAAT
GTGAAACCAGTAACGTTATACGATGTCGCAGAGTATGCCGGTGTCTCTTATCAGACCGTTTCCCGCGTGG
TGAACCAGGCCAGCCACGTTTCTGCGAAAACGCGGGAAAAAGTGGAAGCGGCGATGGCGGAGCTGAATTA
CATTCCCAACCGCGTGGCACAACAACTGGCGGGCAAACAGTCGTTGCTGATTGGCGTTGCCACCTCCAGT
CTGGCCCTGCACGCGCCGTCGCAAATTGTCGCGGCGATTAAATCTCGCGCCGATCAACTGGGTGCCAGCG
TGGTGGTGTCGATGGTAGAACGAAGCGGCGTCGAAGCCTGTAAAGCGGCGGTGCACAATCTTCTCGCGCA
ACGCGTCAGTGGGCTGATCATTAACTATCCGCTGGATGACCAGGATGCCATTGCTGTGGAAGCTGCCTGC
ACTAATGTTCCGGCGTTATTTCTTGATGTCTCTGACCAGACACCCATCAACAGTATTATTTTCTCCCATG
AAGACGGTACGCGACTGGGCGTGGAGCATCTGGTCGCATTGGGTCACCAGCAAATCGCGCTGTTAGCGGG
CCCATTAAGTTCTGTCTCGGCGCGTCTGCGTCTGGCTGGCTGGCATAAATATCTCACTCGCAATCAAATT
CAGCCGATAGCGGAACGGGAAGGCGACTGGAGTGCCATGTCCGGTTTTCAACAAACCATGCAAATGCTGA
ATGAGGGCATCGTTCCCACTGCGATGCTGGTTGCCAACGATCAGATGGCGCTGGGCGCAATGCGCGCCAT
TACCGAGTCCGGGCTGCGCGTTGGTGCGGATATCTCGGTAGTGGGATACGACGATACCGAAGACAGCTCA
TGTTATATCCCGCCGTTAACCACCATCAAACAGGATTTTCGCCTGCTGGGGCAAACCAGCGTGGACCGCT
TGCTGCAACTCTCTCAGGGCCAGGCGGTGAAGGGCAATCAGCTGTTGCCCGTCTCACTGGTGAAAAGAAA
AACCACCCTGGCGCCCAATACGCAAACCGCCTCTCCCCGCGCGTTGGCCGATTCATTAATGCAGCTGGCA
CGACAGGTTTCCCGACTGGAAAGCGGGCAGTGAGCGCAACGCAATTAATGTAAGTTAGCTCACTCATTAG
GCACAATTCTCATGTTTGACAGCTTATCATCGACTGCACGGTGCACCAATGCTTCTGGCGTCAGGCAGCC
ATCGGAAGCTGTGGTATGGCTGTGCAGGTCGTAAATCACTGCATAATTCGTGTCGCTCAAGGCGCACTCC
CGTTCTGGATAATGTTTTTTGCGCCGACATCATAACGGTTCTGGCAAATATTCTGAAATGAGCTGTTGAC
AATTAATCATCGGCTCGTATAATGTGTGGAATTGTGAGCGGATAACAATTTCACACAGGAAACAGCCAGT
CCGTTTAGGTGTTTTCACGAGCACTTCACCAACAAGGACCATAGATTATGAAAATCGAAGAACACCATCA
CCATCACCATTCCAGCGGTAAGCTTATGTCCCCTATACTAGGTTATTGGAAAATTAAGGGCCTTGTGCAA
CCCACTCGACTTCTTTTGGAATATCTTGAAGAAAAATATGAAGAGCATTTGTATGAGCGCGATGAAGGTG
ATAAATGGCGAAACAAAAAGTTTGAATTGGGTTTGGAGTTTCCCAATCTTCCTTATTATATTGATGGTGA
TGTTAAATTAACACAGTCTATGGCCATCATACGTTATATAGCTGACAAGCACAACATGTTGGGTGGTTGT
CCAAAAGAGCGTGCAGAGATTTCAATGCTTGAAGGAGCGGTTTTGGATATTAGATACGGTGTTTCGAGAA
TTGCATATAGTAAAGACTTTGAAACTCTCAAAGTTGATTTTCTTAGCAAGCTACCTGAAATGCTGAAAAT
GTTCGAAGATCGTTTATGTCATAAAACATATTTAAATGGTGATCATGTAACCCATCCTGACTTCATGTTG
TATGACGCTCTTGATGTTGTTTTATACATGGACCCAATGTGCCTGGATGCGTTCCCAAAATTAGTTTGTT
TTAAAAAACGTATTGAAGCTATCCCACAAATTGATAAGTACTTGAAATCCAGCAAGTATATAGCATGGCC
TTTGCAGGGCTGGCAAGCCACGTTTGGTGGTGGCGACCATCCTCCAAAATCGGATCTGGAAGTTCTGTTC
CAGGGGCCCCTGTCCAGCGGTCTGGTTCCGCGTGGTTCCGGTACCGCGGCCCAGCCGGCCATGGCCCAGG
GCGCGCTGACCCCATATCGTGCCATGTATCAGTATCGTCCGCAGAACGAAGATGAACTGGAACTGCGTGA
AGGTGATCGTGTTGATGTTATGCAGCAGTGCGATGATGGCTGGTTTGTTGGTGTTTCCCGTCGTACCCAG
AAATTCGGTACTTTTCCCGGTAACTATGTTGCCCCGGTTGCGGCCGCATA
[142 nt withheld, positions 2571-2712]
C
[98 nt withheld, positions 2714-2811]
AGTTTGTACTGGTGACGAAACTCAGTGTCTAGCTAGAGTGGC
[149 nt withheld, positions 2854-3002]
T
[41 nt withheld, positions 3004-3044]
T
[62 nt withheld, positions 3046-3107]
A
[35 nt withheld, positions 3109-3143]
CCTCCCTCAATCGGTTGAATGTCGCCCTTTTGTCTTTGGCGCTGGTAAACCATATGAA
[86 nt withheld, positions 3202-3287]
T
[54 nt withheld, positions 3289-3342]
CTAGCGCCGCCCTATACCTTGTCTGCCTCCCCGCGTTGCGTCGCGGTGCATGGAGCCGGGCCACCTCGAC
CTGAATGGAAGCCGGCGGCACCTCGCTAACGGATTCACCACTCCAAGAATTGGAGCCAATCAATTCTTGC
GGAGAACTGTGAATGCGCAAACCAACCCTTGGCAGAACATATCCATCGCGTCCGCCATCTCCAGCAGCCG
CACGCGGCGCATCTCGGGCAGCGTTGGGTCCTGGCCACGGGTGCGCATGATCGTGCTCCTGTCGTTGAGG
ACCCGGCTAGGCTGGCGGGGTTGCCTTACTGGTTAGCAGAATGAATCACCGATACGCGAGCGAACGTGAA
GCGACTGCTGCTGCAAAACGTCTGCGACCTGAGCAACAACATGAATGGTCTTCGGTTTCCGTGTTTCGTA
AAGTCTGGAAACGCGGAAGTCAGCGCCCTGCACCATTATGTTCCGGATCTGCATCGCAGGATGCTGCTGG
CTACCCTGTGGAACACCTACATCTGTATTAACGAAGCGCTGGCATTGACCCTGAGTGATTTTTCTCTGGT
CCCGCCGCATCCATACCGCCAGTTGTTTACCCTCACAACGTTCCAGTAACCGGGCATGTTCATCATCAGT
AACCCGTATCGTGAGCATCCTCTCTCGTTTCATCGGTATCATTACCCCCATGAACAGAAATCCCCCTTAC
ACGGAGGCATCAGTGACCAAACAGGAAAAAACCGCCCTTAACATGGCCCGCTTTATCAGAAGCCAGACAT
TAACGCTTCTGGAGAAACTCAACGAGCTGGACGCGGATGAACAGGCAGACATCTGTGAATCGCTTCACGA
CCACGCTGATGAGCTTTACCGCAGGATCCGCGAAATTGTAAGCGTTAATATTTTGTTAAAATTCGCGTTA
AATTTTTGTTAAATCAGCTCATTTTTTAACCAATAGGCCGAAATCGGCAAAATCCCTTATAAATCAAAAG
AATAGACCGAGATAGGGT
[37 nt withheld, positions 4341-4377]
AAAGAACGTGGACTCCAACGTCAAAGG
[49 nt withheld, positions 4405-4453]
T
[91 nt withheld, positions 4455-4545]
G
[124 nt withheld, positions 4547-4670]
CGCGGATCCTGCCTCGCGCGTTTCGGTGATGACGGTGAAAACCTCTGACACATGCAGCTCCCGGAGACGG
TCACAGCTTGTCTGTAAGCGGATGCCGGGAGCAGACAAGCCCGTCAGGGCGCGTCAGCGGGTGTTGGCGG
GTGTCGGGGCGCAGCCATGACCCAGTCACGTAGCGATAGCGGAGTGTATACTGGCTTAACTATGCGGCAT
CAGAGCAGATTGTACTGAGAGTGCACCATATGCGGTGTGAAATACCGCACAGATGCGTAAGGAGAAAATA
CCGCATCAGGCGCTCTTCCGCTTCCTCGCTCACTGACTCGCTGCGCTCGGTCGTTCGGCTGCGGCGAGCG
GTATCAGCTCACTCAAAGGCGGTAATACGGTTATCCACAGAATCAGGGGATAACGCAGGAAAGAACATGT
GAGCAAAAGGCCAGCAAAAGGCCAGGAACCGTAAAAAGGCCGCGTTGCTGGCGTTTTTCCATAGGCTCCG
CCCCCCTGACGAGCATCACAAAAATCGACGCTCAAGTCAGAGGTGGCGAAACCCGACAGGACTATAAAGA
TACCAGGGTTTCCCCCTGGAAGCTCCCTCGTGCGCTCTCCTGTTCCGACCCTGCCGCTTACCGGATACCT
GTCCGCCTTTCTCCCTTCGGGAAGCGTGGCGCTTTCTCATAGCTCACGCTGTAGGTATCTCAGTTCGGTG
TAGGTCGTTCGCTCCAAGCTGGGCTGTGTGCACGAACCCCCCGTTCAGCCCGACCGCTGCGCCTTATCCG
GTAACTATCGTCTTGAGTCCAACCCGGTAAGACACGACTTATCGCCACTGGCAGCAGCCACTGGTAACAG
GATTAGCAGAGCGAGGTATGTAGGCGGTGCTACAGAGTTCTTGAAGTGGTGGCCTAACTACGGCTACACT
AGAAGGACAGTATTTGGTATCTGCGCTCTGCTGAAGCCAGTTACCTTCGGAAAAAGAGTTGGTAGCTCTT
GATCCGGCAAACAAACCACCGCTGGTAGCGGTGGTTTTTTTGTTTGCAAGCAGCAGATTACGCGCAGAAA
AAAAGGATCTCAAGAAGATCCTTTGATCTTTTCTACGGGGTCTGACGCTCAGTGGAACGAAAACTCACGT
TAAGGGATTTTGGTCATGAGATTATCAAAAAGGATCTTCACCTAGATCCTTTTAAATTAAAAATGAAGTT
TTAAATCAATCTAAAGTATATATGAGTAAACTTGGTCTGACAGTTACCAATGCTTAATCAGTGAGGCACC
TATCTCAGCGATCTGTCTATTTCGTTCATCCATAGTTGCCTGACTCCCCGTCGTGTAGATAACTACGATA
CGGGAGGGCTTACCATCTGGCCCCAGTGCTGCAATGATACCGCGAGACCCACGCTCACCGGCTCCAGATT
TATCAGCAATAAACCAGCCAGCCGGAAGGGCCGAGCGCAGAAGTGGTCCTGCAACTTTATCCGCCTCCAT
CCAGTCTATTAATTGTTGCCGGGAAGCTAGAGTAAGTAGTTCGCCAGTTAATAGTTTGCGCAACGTTGTT
GCCATTGCTGCAGGCATCGTGGTGTCACGCTCGTCGTTTGGTATGGCTTCATTCAGCTCCGGTTCCCAAC
GATCAAGGCGAGTTACATGATCCCCCATGTTGTGCAAAAAAGCGGTTAGCTCCTTCGGTCCTCCGATCGT
TGTCAGAAGTAAGTTGGCCGCAGTGTTATCACTCATGGTTATGGCAGCACTGCATAATTCTCTTACTGTC
ATGCCATCCGTAAGATGCTTTTCTGTGACTGGTGAGTACTCAACCAAGTCATTCTGAGAATAGTGTATGC
GGCGACCGAGTTGCTCTTGCCCGGCGTCAACACGGGATAATACCGCGCCACATAGCAGAACTTTAAAAGT
GCTCATCATTGGAAAACGTTCTTCGGGGCGAAAACTCTCAAGGATCTTACCGCTGTTGAGATCCAGTTCG
ATGTAACCCACTCGTGCACCCAACTGATCTTCAGCATCTTTTACTTTCACCAGCGTTTCTGGGTGAGCAA
AAACAGGAAGGCAAAATGCCGCAAAAAAGGGAATAAGGGCGACACGGAAATGTTGAATACTCATACTCTT
CCTTTTTCAATATTATTGAAGCATTTATCAGGGTTATTGTCTCATGAGCGGATACATATTTGAATGTATT
TAGAAAAATAAACAAATAGGGGTTCCGCGCACATTTCCCCGAAAAGTGCCACCTGACGTCTAAGAAACCA
TTATT
Features (pLannotate 1.2.2; 21 found; start..end, strand, type, name):
     63..140     +  promoter       lacIq promoter: lacI (mutant); In the lacIq allele, a single base change in the promoter boosts expression of the lacI gene about 10-fold.
    141..1223    +  CDS            lacI: lac repressor; lacI; The lac repressor binds to the lac operator to inhibit transcription in E. coli. This inhibition can be relieved by adding lactose or isopropyl-β-D-thiogalactopyranoside (IPTG).
   1236..1257    +  protein_bind   CAP binding site: CAP binding activates transcription in the presence of cAMP. E. coli catabolite activator protein
   1276..1293    +  promoter       tet promoter (fragment): E. coli promoter for tetracycline efflux protein gene
   1466..1494    +  promoter       tac promoter: strong E. coli promoter; hybrid between the trp and lac UV5 promoters
   1502..1518    +  protein_bind   lac operator: The lac repressor binds to the lac operator to inhibit transcription in E. coli. This inhibition can be relieved by adding lactose or isopropyl-β-D-thiogalactopyranoside (IPTG). lac repressor encoded by lacI
   1603..1620    +  CDS            6xHis: 6xHis affinity tag
   1636..2289    +  CDS            GST26_SCHJA: Experimental evidence at protein level: Swiss-Prot protein existence level 1. GST isoenzymes appear to play a central role in the parasite detoxification system. Other functions are also suspected including a role in increasing the solubility of haematin in the parasite gut. From Schistosoma japonicum (Blood fluke).
   2350..2559    +  CDS            SORBS3 (fragment): VINEX_HUMAN - Also known as SCAM1. Experimental evidence at protein level: Swiss-Prot protein existence level 1. Vinexin alpha isoform promotes up-regulation of actin stress fiber formation. Vinexin beta isoform plays a role in cell spreading and enhances the activation of JNK/SAPK in response to EGF stimulation by using its third SH3 domain. From Homo sapiens (Human).
   2575..2622    +  terminator     fd terminator (sequence withheld): central terminator from bacteriophage fd (Otsuka and Kunisawa, 1982)
   2627..2839    +  CDS            M13 gene III (fragment) (sequence partly withheld): pIII; III; minor coat protein
   2854..3324    +  CDS            M13 gene III (fragment) (sequence partly withheld): pIII; III; minor coat protein
   3346..3416    +  CDS            TcR (fragment): tetracycline efflux protein; tet; confers resistance to tetracycline
   3658..4038    -  CDS            YPB1_ECOLX: Protein predicted: Swiss-Prot protein existence level 4. From Escherichia coli.
   4055..4206    +  CDS            rop (fragment): Rop protein, which maintains plasmids at low copy number; rop
   4242..4670    -  rep_origin     f1 ori (sequence partly withheld): f1 bacteriophage origin of replication; arrow indicates direction of (+) strand synthesis
   4679..4718    +  CDS            rop (fragment): Rop protein, which maintains plasmids at low copy number; rop
   4820..4960    +  misc_feature   bom: basis of mobility region from pBR322
   5146..5733    -  rep_origin     ori: high-copy-number ColE1/pMB1/pBR322/pUC origin of replication
   5904..6764    -  CDS            AmpR: β-lactamase; bla; confers resistance to ampicillin, carbenicillin, and related antibiotics
   6765..6869    -  promoter       AmpR promoter: bla
