[The description below was written by a language model from this plasmid's Addgene catalogue record and pLannotate feature annotations shown in this document.]
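Description:
pHH0103_SORBS3-3/3 is a bacterial expression plasmid of about 6.9 kb, built on the pHH0103 backbone, for producing and purifying a single human SH3 domain in E. coli. The insert is a 224 bp fragment of human SORBS3 (vinexin, also known as SCAM1 or SH3D4), cloned between SfiI and NotI sites. The name indicates the third of the protein's three SH3 domains. The feature table detects about 210 bp of SORBS3 coding sequence.

Expression is driven by the strong hybrid tac promoter followed by a lac operator. The plasmid carries its own lacI gene under the lacIq up-mutant promoter, so transcription is repressed until IPTG is added. The features downstream of the promoter run in the order 6xHis tag, Schistosoma japonicum glutathione S-transferase, then the SORBS3 fragment. This arrangement is consistent with an N-terminally His- and GST-tagged fusion that can be purified on nickel or glutathione resin, although the table does not confirm the reading frame across the junctions.

A bacteriophage fd terminator lies just after the insert. Beyond it are fragments of M13 gene III, which suggest the backbone derives from a phage-display phagemid. Given their position after the terminator, they are probably not part of the expressed product.

The plasmid replicates from a ColE1/pBR322-type origin with the bom region, and the record lists it as low copy. The rop sequence is annotated only as fragments interrupted by an f1 origin, which would permit single-stranded DNA production with helper phage. Selection is by ampicillin resistance through β-lactamase, and only remnants of the tetracycline resistance gene and its promoter remain. The construct comes from a large-scale study of the binding specificities of the human SH3 domain family.
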