Addgene plasmid #91514: pHH0103_SORBS3-3/3
Purpose: Protein expression and purification of human SH3 domain construct SORBS3-3/3
Depositing lab: Sachdev Sidhu. Depositing organization: University of Toronto. Publication: Comprehensive Analysis of the Human SH3 Domain Family Reveals a Wide Variety of Non-canonical Specificities. Teyra J, Huang H, Jain S, Guan X, Dong A, Liu Y, Tempel W, Min J, Tong Y, Kim PM, Bader GD, Sidhu SS. Structure. 2017 Oct 3;25(10):1598-1610.e3. doi: 10.1016/j.str.2017.07.017. Epub 2017 Sep 7. PubMed 28890361.
Backbone
  Vector backbone: pHH0103
  Vector type: Bacterial Expression
Growth in bacteria
  Bacterial resistance: Ampicillin, 100 μg/mL
  Growth temperature: 37°C
  Growth strain: DH5alpha
  Copy number: Low Copy
Gene/Insert
  Gene/Insert name: SORBS3-3/3
  Species: H. sapiens (human)
  Insert size (bp): 224
  Entrez Gene: SORBS3 (a.k.a. SCAM-1, SCAM1, SH3D4)
  Cloning method: Restriction Enzyme; 5′ cloning site Sfi1 (unknown if destroyed); 3′ cloning site Not1 (unknown if destroyed)
Terms and licenses: Academic/Nonprofit Terms; Industry Terms: Not Available to Industry
How to cite: pHH0103_SORBS3-3/3 was a gift from Sachdev Sidhu (Addgene plasmid # 91514 ; http://n2t.net/addgene:91514 ; RRID:Addgene_91514)
