>Addgene plasmid #91514 | pHH0103_SORBS3-3/3 | depositor partial sequence | sequence record 176002 | insert sequence
GGTACCGAATTCGGATCCGCGCGCTGACCCCATATCGTGCCATGTATCAGTATCGTCCGCAGAACGAAGA
TGAACTGGAACTGCGTGAAGGTGATCGTGTTGATGTTATGCAGCAGTGCGATGATGGCTGGTTTGTTGGT
GTTTCCCGTCGTACCCAGAAATTCGGTACTTTTCCCGGTAACTATGTTGCCCCGGTTGCGGCCGCTAGCT
AAGTCGACGAGCTC
